>Addgene plasmid #136756 | pISH-Olfr273 | addgene full sequence | sequence record 273456 | Addgene NGS Result
GTCGTGTCTTACCGGGTTGGACTCAAGACGATAGTTACCGGATAAGGCGCAGCGGTCGGGCTGAACGGGG
GGTTCGTGCACACAGCCCAGCTTGGAGCGAACGACCTACACCGAACTGAGATACCTACAGCGTGAGCTAT
GAGAAAGCGCCACGCTTCCCGAAGGGAGAAAGGCGGACAGGTATCCGGTAAGCGGCAGGGTCGGAACAGG
AGAGCGCACGAGGGAGCTTCCAGGGGGAAACGCCTGGTATCTTTATAGTCCTGTCGGGTTTCGCCACCTC
TGACTTGAGCGTCGATTTTTGTGATGCTCGTCAGGGGGGCGGAGCCTATGGAAAAACGCCAGCAACGCGG
CCTTTTTACGGTTCCTGGCCTTTTGCTGGCCTTTTGCTCACATGTTCTTTCCTGCGTTATCCCCTGATTC
TGTGGATAACCGTATTACCGCCTTTGAGTGAGCTGATACCGCTCGCCGCAGCCGAACGACCGAGCGCAGC
GAGTCAGTGAGCGAGGAAGCGGAAGAGCGCCCAATACGCAAACCGCCTCTCCCCGCGCGTTGGCCGATTC
ATTAATGCAGCTGGCACGACAGGTTTCCCGACTGGAAAGCGGGCAGTGAGCGCAACGCAATTAATGTGAG
TTAGCTCACTCATTAGGCACCCCAGGCTTTACACTTTATGCTTCCGGCTCGTATGTTGTGTGGAATTGTG
AGCGGATAACAATTTCACACAGGAAACAGCTATGACCATGATTACGCCAAGCTATTTAGGTGACACTATA
GAATACTCAAGCTATGCATCCAACGCGTTGGGAGCTCTCCCATATGGTCGACCTGCAGGCGGCCGCGAAT
TCACTAGTGATTCTGATGTCTCTAAGGAACGTACTTTTGTTTCAGTATGTATTTTACGGCAGCTTTAACA
TCTTTATTCCTCAAGCTGTAGATGATTGGATTCAGCATGGGGGTCACTACTCCGTAAAATAAAGAAATGA
TCTTATCTGAGGTTTGGAACTTGTCTTGCCCAGTCAGATCTTGAGATTTGGGTTTTGCATACATGGAGAA
GATAGTTCCATAAAATATGATCACCACAGTCAGGTGGGCAGAGCACGTGGAGAATGCCTTTCGTCTCCCT
GTGGCTGAGTTCATTCTCAAGATTGTGTGGAGGATGAACAGGTAGGAGAAAAAGATGACTAGTAGTGGAA
GAACCAGGAAGGCCATATTTGATATGACCATGGTAATGATATTGAGAGATATATCAGCACATGCTAGCTT
GAGGACAGCTAAGACCTCACACGTAAAATGATTAATCACATTATTCCCACAGAAAGGCAGCCGCATGGCA
AGGGATGTTTGCACAACTGAATTGATGCTGCCAGAGAACCATGATGCGGATGCCATGAACACATACACTT
CTTTGCTCATGATGATGGAGTATCTCAGAGGGTTGCAGATGGCCACGTAGCGATCAAAAGCCATCATGCC
AAGTAGCAAACATTCTGTTGATCCCATTGCAAATCCAAAGAACATCTGCACTGCACAACCAGAGAAAGAA
ATGTTTCTTTTCTTTGAAATTAGGCTCACCAATGTTGAAGGGACAGAAGATGTTGTGTAGCAGATATCCA
GGAAAGAGAGGTTGCCCAGGAAGAAGTACATGGGTGTGTGAAGACGGGAATCAAAGATGCTTGCTATGAT
CAGAACACCATTGCCAGTTAGAATCACTAGATACATGACCAGAACAATAACAAAGTAAATGATCTCAGTC
TTTGGGTATCCAGCAAGACCCAAAAGAAGGAATTCAGAAACAAACGTCTGGTTATTTTTATCCATGTCAT
CCACGGTCAGCCATCATCGAATTCCCGCGGCCGCCATGGCGGCCGGGAGCATGCGACGTCGGGCCCAATT
CGCCCTATAGTGAGTCGTATTACAATTCACTGGCCGTCGTTTTACAACGTCGTGACTGGGAAAACCCTGG
CGTTACCCAACTTAATCGCCTTGCAGCACATCCCCCTTTCGCCAGCTGGCGTAATAGCGAAGAGGCCCGC
ACCGATCGCCCTTCCCAACAGTTGCGCAGCCTGAATGGCGAATGG
[124 nt withheld, positions 2076-2199]
C
[91 nt withheld, positions 2201-2291]
A
[49 nt withheld, positions 2293-2341]
CCTTTGACGTTGGAGTCCACGTTCTTT
[37 nt withheld, positions 2369-2405]
ACCCTATCTCGGTCTATTCTTTTGATTTATAAGGGATTTTGCCGATTTCGGCCTATTGGTTAAAAAATGA
GCTGATTTAACAAAAATTTAACGCGAATTTTAACAAAATATTAACGCTTACAATTTCCTGATGCGGTATT
TTCTCCTTACGCATCTGTGCGGTATTTCACACCGCATCAGGTGGCACTTTTCGGGGAAATGTGCGCGGAA
CCCCTATTTGTTTATTTTTCTAAATACATTCAAATATGTATCCGCTCATGAGACAATAACCCTGATAAAT
GCTTCAATAATATTGAAAAAGGAAGAGTATGAGTATTCAACATTTCCGTGTCGCCCTTATTCCCTTTTTT
GCGGCATTTTGCCTTCCTGTTTTTGCTCACCCAGAAACGCTGGTGAAAGTAAAAGATGCTGAAGATCAGT
TGGGTGCACGAGTGGGTTACATCGAACTGGATCTCAACAGCGGTAAGATCCTTGAGAGTTTTCGCCCCGA
AGAACGTTTTCCAATGATGAGCACTTTTAAAGTTCTGCTATGTGGCGCGGTATTATCCCGTATTGACGCC
GGGCAAGAGCAACTCGGTCGCCGCATACACTATTCTCAGAATGACTTGGTTGAGTACTCACCAGTCACAG
AAAAGCATCTTACGGATGGCATGACAGTAAGAGAATTATGCAGTGCTGCCATAACCATGAGTGATAACAC
TGCGGCCAACTTACTTCTGACAACGATCGGAGGACCGAAGGAGCTAACCGCTTTTTTGCACAACATGGGG
GATCATGTAACTCGCCTTGATCGTTGGGAACCGGAGCTGAATGAAGCCATACCAAACGACGAGCGTGACA
CCACGATGCCTGTAGCAATGGCAACAACGTTGCGCAAACTATTAACTGGCGAACTACTTACTCTAGCTTC
CCGGCAACAATTAATAGACTGGATGGAGGCGGATAAAGTTGCAGGACCACTTCTGCGCTCGGCCCTTCCG
GCTGGCTGGTTTATTGCTGATAAATCTGGAGCCGGTGAGCGTGGGTCTCGCGGTATCATTGCAGCACTGG
GGCCAGATGGTAAGCCCTCCCGTATCGTAGTTATCTACACGACGGGGAGTCAGGCAACTATGGATGAACG
AAATAGACAGATCGCTGAGATAGGTGCCTCACTGATTAAGCATTGGTAACTGTCAGACCAAGTTTACTCA
TATATACTTTAGATTGATTTAAAACTTCATTTTTAATTTAAAAGGATCTAGGTGAAGATCCTTTTTGATA
ATCTCATGACCAAAATCCCTTAACGTGAGTTTTCGTTCCACTGAGCGTCAGACCCCGTAGAAAAGATCAA
AGGATCTTCTTGAGATCCTTTTTTTCTGCGCGTAATCTGCTGCTTGCAAACAAAAAAACCACCGCTACCA
GCGGTGGTTTGTTTGCCGGATCAAGAGCTACCAACTCTTTTTCCGAAGGTAACTGGCTTCAGCAGAGCGC
AGATACCAAATACTGTTCTTCTAGTGTAGCCGTAGTTAGGCCACCACTTCAAGAACTCTGTAGCACCGCC
TACATACCTCGCTCTGCTAATCCTGTTACCAGTGGCTGCTGCCAGTGGCGATAA
Features (pLannotate 1.2.2; 14 found; start..end, strand, type, name):
    517..609     +  CDS            lacI (fragment): lac repressor; lacI; The lac repressor binds to the lac operator to inhibit transcription in E. coli. This inhibition can be relieved by adding lactose or isopropyl-β-D-thiogalactopyranoside (IPTG).
    622..643     +  protein_bind   CAP binding site: CAP binding activates transcription in the presence of cAMP. E. coli catabolite activator protein
    658..688     +  promoter       lac promoter: promoter for the E. coli lac operon
    696..712     +  protein_bind   lac operator: The lac repressor binds to the lac operator to inhibit transcription in E. coli. This inhibition can be relieved by adding lactose or isopropyl-β-D-thiogalactopyranoside (IPTG). lac repressor encoded by lacI
    754..772     +  promoter       SP6 promoter: promoter for bacteriophage SP6 RNA polymerase
    784..846     +  CDS            VESPI_VESMG (fragment): Experimental evidence at protein level: Swiss-Prot protein existence level 1. Shows contractile activity on isolated ileum smooth muscle. From Vespa magnifica (Hornet).
    874..1830    -  CDS            OR13C3 (fragment): O13C3_HUMAN - Experimental evidence at transcript level: Swiss-Prot protein existence level 2. Odorant receptor. From Homo sapiens (Human).
   1894..1912    -  promoter       T7 promoter: promoter for bacteriophage T7 RNA polymerase
   1915..2072    +  CDS            lacZα (fragment): LacZα fragment of β-galactosidase; lacZ fragment
   2076..2504    +  rep_origin     f1 ori (sequence partly withheld): f1 bacteriophage origin of replication; arrow indicates direction of (+) strand synthesis
   2532..2582    -  misc_feature   bom (fragment): basis of mobility region from pBR322
   2609..2713    +  promoter       AmpR promoter: bla
   2714..3574    +  CDS            AmpR: β-lactamase; bla; confers resistance to ampicillin, carbenicillin, and related antibiotics
   3745..334     +  rep_origin     ori (across the origin): high-copy-number ColE1/pMB1/pBR322/pUC origin of replication
