[The description below was written by a language model from this plasmid's Addgene catalogue record and pLannotate feature annotations shown in this document.]
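Description:
pISH-Olfr273 is a bacterial plasmid built on the pGEM-T-Easy cloning backbone and catalogued as an in situ probe vector. It serves as a template for in vitro transcription of riboprobes that detect the mouse odorant receptor gene Olfr273 (also known as MOR262-8). The sequenced plasmid is about 4 kb. It is maintained in E. coli at high copy through a ColE1/pUC-type origin and selected with ampicillin via the β-lactamase (AmpR) gene and its own promoter. An f1 phage origin is also present, a standard backbone element that permits single-stranded DNA production.

The insert sits in the multiple cloning site within the lacZα region, downstream of the lac promoter, operator and CAP site, and it interrupts lacZα so that only a fragment is annotated. It is flanked by opposing bacteriophage SP6 and T7 RNA polymerase promoters, so labelled RNA can be transcribed from either strand to give antisense probe and sense control. The automated annotation marks a region of roughly 950 bp on the minus strand as a fragment of a human odorant receptor (OR13C3). This is best read as a homology hit to the mouse Olfr273 sequence rather than evidence of a human insert. With that orientation, the T7 promoter lies on the side that would read in the sense direction of the coding sequence and SP6 on the side that would yield antisense RNA, though the record does not say which polymerase is intended for the probe. The short hornet peptide annotation beside the SP6 promoter is likely a spurious match. The cloning method and the exact extent of the gene covered by the probe are not stated. The plasmid is associated with work mapping the zonal expression of odorant receptor genes in the mouse main olfactory epithelium.
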