Addgene plasmid #136756: pISH-Olfr273
Purpose: Template to synthesize riboprobes for in situ hybridization (ISH) for Olfr273
Depositing lab: Peter Mombaerts. Depositing organization: Max Planck Research Unit for Neurogenetics. Publication: The Zonal Organization of Odorant Receptor Gene Choice in the Main Olfactory Epithelium of the Mouse. Zapiec B, Mombaerts P. Cell Rep. 2020 Mar 24;30(12):4220-4234.e5. doi: 10.1016/j.celrep.2020.02.110. PubMed 32209480.
Backbone
  Vector backbone: pGEM-T-Easy
  Vector type: in situ probe
Growth in bacteria
  Bacterial resistance: Ampicillin, 100 μg/mL
  Growth temperature: 37°C
  Growth strain: DH5alpha
  Copy number: High Copy
Gene/Insert
  Gene/Insert name: Olfr273
  Species: M. musculus (mouse)
  Mutation: ISH Probe insert
  Cloning method: Unknown
Terms and licenses: Academic/Nonprofit Terms; Industry Terms: Not Available to Industry
Depositor comments: ISH probe for mouse gene: Olfr273 aka MOR262-8
How to cite: pISH-Olfr273 was a gift from Peter Mombaerts (Addgene plasmid # 136756 ; http://n2t.net/addgene:136756 ; RRID:Addgene_136756)
